Addgene plasmid #195574: pAAV.U6.shRNA-Sdc1-1376
Purpose: Expresses shRNA to knockdown mouse Syndecan-1
Depositing lab: Kevin Park. Depositing organization: University of Miami. Publication: Thrombospondin-1 Mediates Axon Regeneration in Retinal Ganglion Cells. Bray ER, Yungher BJ, Levay K, Ribeiro M, Dvoryanchikov G, Ayupe AC, Thakor K, Marks V, Randolph M, Danzi MC, Schmidt TM, Chaudhari N, Lemmon VP, Hattar S, Park KK. Neuron. 2019 Aug 21;103(4):642-657.e7. doi: 10.1016/j.neuron.2019.05.044. Epub 2019 Jun 26. PubMed 31255486.
Backbone
  Vector backbone: pAAV.U6.shRNA.CMV.eGFP.WPRE
  Backbone size w/o insert (bp): 6201
  Total vector size (bp): 6257
  Vector type: Mammalian Expression, AAV
Growth in bacteria
  Bacterial resistance: Ampicillin, 100 μg/mL
  Growth temperature: 37°C
  Growth strain: NEB Stable
  Copy number: Unknown
Gene/Insert
  Gene/Insert name: shRNA, eGFP
  gRNA/shRNA sequence: GCTTGGGTGCAAAGGGTTTCT
  Species: Synthetic
  Entrez Gene: Sdc1 (a.k.a. CD138, Sstn, Synd, Synd1, syn-1)
  Promoter: U6
  Cloning method: Restriction Enzyme; 5′ cloning site AgeI (not destroyed); 3′ cloning site EcoRi (not destroyed)
  Sequencing primers: 5′ GATACAAGGCTGTTAGAGAG
Terms and licenses: Academic/Nonprofit Terms; Industry Terms: Not Available to Industry
How to cite: pAAV.U6.shRNA-Sdc1-1376 was a gift from Kevin Park (Addgene plasmid # 195574 ; http://n2t.net/addgene:195574 ; RRID:Addgene_195574)
