[The description below was written by a language model from this plasmid's Addgene catalogue record and pLannotate feature annotations shown in this document.]
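Description:
pAAV.U6.shRNA-Sdc1-1376 is an adeno-associated virus transfer plasmid built on the pAAV.U6.shRNA.CMV.eGFP.WPRE backbone and designed to knock down mouse Syndecan-1 (Sdc1) while marking transduced cells with green fluorescence. It is propagated in bacteria through a high-copy ColE1/pUC-type origin and selected with ampicillin via the β-lactamase gene. An f1 phage origin is also present, along with small remnants of pBR322 bom and rop sequences. The catalogue lists a total size of 6257 bp, whereas the sequenced record is 6,242 nt. On the upstream side only short AAV2 ITR fragments are annotated, while the downstream ITR is called in full. This pattern may reflect difficulty in sequencing or annotating the repeat, or a partial loss within it; the record does not resolve which. The recommended recombination-deficient growth strain is consistent with the known instability of ITRs.

Between the ITRs sit two independent expression units. The human U6 RNA polymerase III promoter drives a synthetic short hairpin RNA targeting Sdc1, cloned between AgeI and EcoRI sites that remain intact. The hairpin itself is not annotated in the feature table but would lie in the gap following the U6 promoter. Downstream, the CMV immediate-early enhancer and promoter, followed by chimeric intron sequence (CMV intron A and human β-globin intron fragments), drive EGFP. The WPRE enhances transcript stability and expression, and a human growth hormone polyadenylation signal terminates the message. When packaged into recombinant AAV with helper and rep/cap functions supplied in trans, the construct allows gene silencing in vivo or in culture with EGFP reporting transduction. The associated publication concerns axon regeneration in retinal ganglion cells.
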