Features (pLannotate 1.2.2; 19 found; start..end, strand, type, name):
     12..39      +  repeat_region  AAV2 ITR (fragment): inverted terminal repeat of adeno-associated virus serotype 2 inverted
     68..95      +  repeat_region  AAV2 ITR (fragment): inverted terminal repeat of adeno-associated virus serotype 2 inverted
    148..388     +  promoter       U6 promoter: RNA polymerase III promoter for human U6 snRNA
    529..832     +  enhancer       CMV enhancer: human cytomegalovirus immediate early enhancer
    833..1036    +  promoter       CMV promoter: human cytomegalovirus (CMV) immediate early promoter
   1185..1212    +  intron         CMV intron (fragment): modified intron A from human cytomegalovirus (CMV)
   1217..1563    +  intron         β-globin intron (fragment): internally truncated intron from human β-globin
   1567..1614    +  CDS            HBB (fragment): HBB_COLGU - Experimental evidence at transcript level: Swiss-Prot protein existence level 2. Involved in oxygen transport from the lung to the various peripheral tissues. From Colobus guereza (Mantled guereza) (Eastern black-and-white colobus monkey).
   1649..2368    +  CDS            EGFP: the original enhanced GFP (Yang et al., 1996) mammalian codon-optimized
   2384..2972    +  misc_feature   WPRE: woodchuck hepatitis virus posttranscriptional regulatory element
   2989..3465    +  polyA_signal   hGH poly(A) signal: human growth hormone polyadenylation signal
   3505..3645    +  repeat_region  AAV2 ITR: inverted terminal repeat of adeno-associated virus serotype 2 inverted
   3650..3701    -  misc_feature   bom (fragment): basis of mobility region from pBR322
   3720..4175    +  rep_origin     f1 ori (sequence partly withheld): f1 bacteriophage origin of replication; arrow indicates direction of (+) strand synthesis
   4176..4225    -  misc_feature   bom (fragment): basis of mobility region from pBR322
   4327..4362    -  CDS            rop (fragment): Rop protein, which maintains plasmids at low copy number; rop
   4457..4561    +  promoter       AmpR promoter: bla
   4562..5422    +  CDS            AmpR: β-lactamase; bla; confers resistance to ampicillin, carbenicillin, and related antibiotics
   5593..6181    +  rep_origin     ori: high-copy-number ColE1/pMB1/pBR322/pUC origin of replication
>Addgene plasmid #195574 | pAAV.U6.shRNA-Sdc1-1376 | addgene full sequence | sequence record 383903 | Addgene NGS Result
CCTGCAGGCAGCTGCGCGCTCGCTCGCTCACTGAGGCCGCCCGGGCGTCGGGCGACCTTTGGTCGCCCGG
CCTCAGTGAGCGAGCGAGCGCGCAGAGAGGGAGTGGCCAACTCCATCACTAGGGGTTCCTGCGGCCGCAC
GCGTAGAGAGGGCCTATTTCCCATGATTCCTTCATATTTGCATATACGATACAAGGCTGTTAGAGAGATA
ATTAGAATTAATTTGACTGTAAACACAAAGATATTAGTACAAAATACGTGACGTAGAAAGTAATAATTTC
TTGGGTAGTTTGCAGTTTTAAAATTATGTTTTAAAATGGACTATCATATGCTTACCGTAACTTGAAAGTA
TTTCGATTTCTTGGCTTTATATATCTTGTGGAAAGGACGAGGTACCGGGCTTGGGTGCAAAGGGTTTCTC
GAAAGAAACCCTTTGCACCCAAGCTTTTTAATTCTAGATCTACGCGTCTAGTTATTAATAGTAATCAATT
ACGGGGTCATTAGTTCATAGCCCATATATGGAGTTCCGCGTTACATAACTTACGGTAAATGGCCCGCCTG
GCTGACCGCCCAACGACCCCCGCCCATTGACGTCAATAATGACGTATGTTCCCATAGTAACGCCAATAGG
GACTTTCCATTGACGTCAATGGGTGGAGTATTTACGGTAAACTGCCCACTTGGCAGTACATCAAGTGTAT
CATATGCCAAGTACGCCCCCTATTGACGTCAATGACGGTAAATGGCCCGCCTGGCATTATGCCCAGTACA
TGACCTTATGGGACTTTCCTACTTGGCAGTACATCTACGTATTAGTCATCGCTATTACCATGGTGATGCG
GTTTTGGCAGTACATCAATGGGCGTGGATAGCGGTTTGACTCACGGGGATTTCCAAGTCTCCACCCCATT
GACGTCAATGGGAGTTTGTTTTGGCACCAAAATCAACGGGACTTTCCAAAATGTCGTAACAACTCCGCCC
CATTGACGCAAATGGGCGGTAGGCGTGTACGGTGGGAGGTCTATATAAGCAGAGCTCGTTTAGTGAACCG
TCAGATCGCCTGGAGACGCCATCCACGCTGTTTTGACCTCCATAGAAGACACCGGGACCGATCCAGCCTC
CGCGGATTCGAATCCCGGCCGGGAACGGTGCATTGGAACGCGGATTCCCCGTGCCAAGAGTGACGTAAGT
ACCGCCTATAGAGTCTATAGGCCCACAAAAAATGCTTTCTTCTTTTAATATACTTTTTTGTTTATCTTAT
TTCTAATACTTTCCCTAATCTCTTTCTTTCAGGGCAATAATGATACAATGTATCATGCCTCTTTGCACCA
TTCTAAAGAATAACAGTGATAATTTCTGGGTTAAGGCAATAGCAATATTTCTGCATATAAATATTTCTGC
ATATAAATTGTAACTGATGTAAGAGGTTTCATATTGCTAATAGCAGCTACAATCCAGCTACCATTCTGCT
TTTATTTTATGGTTGGGATAAGGCTGGATTATTCTGAGTCCAAGCTAGGCCCTTTTGCTAATCATGTTCA
TACCTCTTATCTTCCTCCCACAGCTCCTGGGCAACGTGCTGGTCTGTGTGCTGGCCCATCACTTTGGCAA
AGAATTGGGATTCGAACATCGATTGAATTGTCGCCACCATGGTGAGCAAGGGCGAGGAGCTGTTCACCGG
GGTGGTGCCCATCCTGGTCGAGCTGGACGGCGACGTAAACGGCCACAAGTTCAGCGTGTCCGGCGAGGGC
GAGGGCGATGCCACCTACGGCAAGCTGACCCTGAAGTTCATCTGCACCACCGGCAAGCTGCCCGTGCCCT
GGCCCACCCTCGTGACCACCCTGACCTACGGCGTGCAGTGCTTCAGCCGCTACCCCGACCACATGAAGCA
GCACGACTTCTTCAAGTCCGCCATGCCCGAAGGCTACGTCCAGGAGCGCACCATCTTCTTCAAGGACGAC
GGCAACTACAAGACCCGCGCCGAGGTGAAGTTCGAGGGCGACACCCTGGTGAACCGCATCGAGCTGAAGG
GCATCGACTTCAAGGAGGACGGCAACATCCTGGGGCACAAGCTGGAGTACAACTACAACAGCCACAACGT
CTATATCATGGCCGACAAGCAGAAGAACGGCATCAAGGTGAACTTCAAGATCCGCCACAACATCGAGGAC
GGCAGCGTGCAGCTCGCCGACCACTACCAGCAGAACACCCCCATCGGCGACGGCCCCGTGCTGCTGCCCG
ACAACCACTACCTGAGCACCCAGTCCGCCCTGAGCAAAGACCCCAACGAGAAGCGCGATCACATGGTCCT
GCTGGAGTTCGTGACCGCCGCCGGGATCACTCTCGGCATGGACGAGCTGTACAAGTAAAGCGGCCGCGTC
GACAATCAACCTCTGGATTACAAAATTTGTGAAAGATTGACTGGTATTCTTAACTATGTTGCTCCTTTTA
CGCTATGTGGATACGCTGCTTTAATGCCTTTGTATCATGCTATTGCTTCCCGTATGGCTTTCATTTTCTC
CTCCTTGTATAAATCCTGGTTGCTGTCTCTTTATGAGGAGTTGTGGCCCGTTGTCAGGCAACGTGGCGTG
GTGTGCACTGTGTTTGCTGACGCAACCCCCACTGGTTGGGGCATTGCCACCACCTGTCAGCTCCTTTCCG
GGACTTTCGCTTTCCCCCTCCCTATTGCCACGGCGGAACTCATCGCCGCCTGCCTTGCCCGCTGCTGGAC
AGGGGCTCGGCTGTTGGGCACTGACAATTCCGTGGTGTTGTCGGGGAAGCTGACGTCCTTTCCATGGCTG
CTCGCCTGTGTTGCCACCTGGATTCTGCGCGGGACGTCCTTCTGCTACGTCCCTTCGGCCCTCAATCCAG
CGGACCTTCCTTCCCGCGGCCTGCTGCCGGCTCTGCGGCCTCTTCCGCGTCTTCGCCTTCGCCCTCAGAC
GAGTCGGATCTCCCTTTGGGCCGCCTCCCCGCCTCTCGAGAGATCTACGGGTGGCATCCCTGTGACCCCT
CCCCAGTGCCTCTCCTGGCCCTGGAAGTTGCCACTCCAGTGCCCACCAGCCTTGTCCTAATAAAATTAAG
TTGCATCATTTTGTCTGACTAGGTGTCCTTCTATAATATTATGGGGTGGAGGGGGGTGGTATGGAGCAAG
GGGCAAGTTGGGAAGACAACCTGTAGGGCCTGCGGGGTCTATTGGGAACCAAGCTGGAGTGCAGTGGCAC
AATCTTGGCTCACTGCAATCTCCGCCTCCTGGGTTCAAGCGATTCTCCTGCCTCAGCCTCCCGAGTTGTT
GGGATTCCAGGCATGCATGACCAGGCTCAGCTAATTTTTGTTTTTTTGGTAGAGACGGGGTTTCACCATA
TTGGCCAGGCTGGTCTCCAACTCCTAATCTCAGGTGATCTACCCACCTTGGCCTCCCAAATTGCTGGGAT
TACAGGCGTGAACCACTGCTCCCTTCCCTGTCCTTCTGATTTTGTAGGTAACCACGTGCGGACCGAGCGG
CCGCAGGAACCCCTAGTGATGGAGTTGGCCACTCCCTCTCTGCGCGCTCGCTCGCTCACTGAGGCCGGGC
GACCAAAGGTCGCCCGACGCCCGGGCTTTGCCCGGGCGGCCTCAGTGAGCGAGCGAGCGCGCAGCTGCCT
GCAGGGGCGCCTGATGCGGTATTTTCTCCTTACGCATCTGTGCGGTATTTCACACCGCATA
[95 nt withheld, positions 3702-3796]
T
[46 nt withheld, positions 3798-3843]
C
[141 nt withheld, positions 3845-3985]
CCTTTGACGTTGGAGTCCACGTTCTTT
[37 nt withheld, positions 4013-4049]
ACTCTATCTCGGGCTATTCTTTTGATTTATAAGGGATTTTGCCGATTTCGGTCTATTGGTTAAAAAATGA
GCTGATTTAACAAAAATTTAACGCGAATTTTAACAAAATATTAACGTTTACAATTTTATGGTGCACTCTC
AGTACAATCTGCTCTGATGCCGCATAGTTAAGCCAGCCCCGACACCCGCCAACACCCGCTGACGCGCCCT
GACGGGCTTGTCTGCTCCCGGCATCCGCTTACAGACAAGCTGTGACCGTCTCCGGGAGCTGCATGTGTCA
GAGGTTTTCACCGTCATCACCGAAACGCGCGAGACGAAAGGGCCTCGTGATACGCCTATTTTTATAGGTT
AATGTCATGATAATAATGGTTTCTTAGACGTCAGGTGGCACTTTTCGGGGAAATGTGCGCGGAACCCCTA
TTTGTTTATTTTTCTAAATACATTCAAATATGTATCCGCTCATGAGACAATAACCCTGATAAATGCTTCA
ATAATATTGAAAAAGGAAGAGTATGAGTATTCAACATTTCCGTGTCGCCCTTATTCCCTTTTTTGCGGCA
TTTTGCCTTCCTGTTTTTGCTCACCCAGAAACGCTGGTGAAAGTAAAAGATGCTGAAGATCAGTTGGGTG
CACGAGTGGGTTACATCGAACTGGATCTCAACAGCGGTAAGATCCTTGAGAGTTTTCGCCCCGAAGAACG
TTTTCCAATGATGAGCACTTTTAAAGTTCTGCTATGTGGCGCGGTATTATCCCGTATTGACGCCGGGCAA
GAGCAACTCGGTCGCCGCATACACTATTCTCAGAATGACTTGGTTGAGTACTCACCAGTCACAGAAAAGC
ATCTTACGGATGGCATGACAGTAAGAGAATTATGCAGTGCTGCCATAACCATGAGTGATAACACTGCGGC
CAACTTACTTCTGACAACGATCGGAGGACCGAAGGAGCTAACCGCTTTTTTGCACAACATGGGGGATCAT
GTAACTCGCCTTGATCGTTGGGAACCGGAGCTGAATGAAGCCATACCAAACGACGAGCGTGACACCACGA
TGCCTGTAGCAATGGCAACAACGTTGCGCAAACTATTAACTGGCGAACTACTTACTCTAGCTTCCCGGCA
ACAATTAATAGACTGGATGGAGGCGGATAAAGTTGCAGGACCACTTCTGCGCTCGGCCCTTCCGGCTGGC
TGGTTTATTGCTGATAAATCTGGAGCCGGTGAGCGTGGGTCTCGCGGTATCATTGCAGCACTGGGGCCAG
ATGGTAAGCCCTCCCGTATCGTAGTTATCTACACGACGGGGAGTCAGGCAACTATGGATGAACGAAATAG
ACAGATCGCTGAGATAGGTGCCTCACTGATTAAGCATTGGTAACTGTCAGACCAAGTTTACTCATATATA
CTTTAGATTGATTTAAAACTTCATTTTTAATTTAAAAGGATCTAGGTGAAGATCCTTTTTGATAATCTCA
TGACCAAAATCCCTTAACGTGAGTTTTCGTTCCACTGAGCGTCAGACCCCGTAGAAAAGATCAAAGGATC
TTCTTGAGATCCTTTTTTTCTGCGCGTAATCTGCTGCTTGCAAACAAAAAAACCACCGCTACCAGCGGTG
GTTTGTTTGCCGGATCAAGAGCTACCAACTCTTTTTCCGAAGGTAACTGGCTTCAGCAGAGCGCAGATAC
CAAATACTGTTCTTCTAGTGTAGCCGTAGTTAGGCCACCACTTCAAGAACTCTGTAGCACCGCCTACATA
CCTCGCTCTGCTAATCCTGTTACCAGTGGCTGCTGCCAGTGGCGATAAGTCGTGTCTTACCGGGTTGGAC
TCAAGACGATAGTTACCGGATAAGGCGCAGCGGTCGGGCTGAACGGGGGGTTCGTGCACACAGCCCAGCT
TGGAGCGAACGACCTACACCGAACTGAGATACCTACAGCGTGAGCTATGAGAAAGCGCCACGCTTCCCGA
AGGGAGAAAGGCGGACAGGTATCCGGTAAGCGGCAGGGTCGGAACAGGAGAGCGCACGAGGGAGCTTCCA
GGGGGAAACGCCTGGTATCTTTATAGTCCTGTCGGGTTTCGCCACCTCTGACTTGAGCGTCGATTTTTGT
GATGCTCGTCAGGGGGGCGGAGCCTATGGAAAAACGCCAGCAACGCGGCCTTTTTACGGTTCCTGGCCTT
TTGCTGGCCTTTTGCTCACATGT
